>Addgene plasmid #215614 | pHAGE-mEGFP-hCEBPa_AroLITE | addgene full sequence | sequence record 429067 | Addgene NGS Result
TGGAAGGGCTAATTCACTCCCAAAGAAGACAAGATATCCTTGATCTGTGGATCTACCACACACAAGGCTA
CTTCCCTGATTAGCAGAACTACACACCAGGGCCAGGGGTCAGATATCCACTGACCTTTGGATGGTGCTAC
AAGCTAGTACCAGTTGAGCCAGATAAGGTAGAAGAGGCCAATAAAGGAGAGAACACCAGCTTGTTACACC
CTGTGAGCCTGCATGGGATGGATGACCCGGAGAGAGAAGTGTTAGAGTGGAGGTTTGACAGCCGCCTAGC
ATTTCATCACGTGGCCCGAGAGCTGCATCCGGAGTACTTCAAGAACTGCTGATATCGAGCTTGCTACAAG
GGACTTTCCGCTGGGGACTTTCCAGGGAGGCGTGGCCTGGGCGGGACTGGGGAGTGGCGAGCCCTCAGAT
CCTGCATATAAGCAGCTGCTTTTTGCCTGTACTGGGTCTCTCTGGTTAGACCAGATCTGAGCCTGGGAGC
TCTCTGGCTAACTAGGGAACCCACTGCTTAAGCCTCAATAAAGCTTGCCTTGAGTGCTTCAAGTAGTGTG
TGCCCGTCTGTTGTGTGACTCTGGTAACTAGAGATCCCTCAGACCCTTTTAGTCAGTGTGGAAAATCTCT
AGCAGTGGCGCCCGAACAGGGACTTGAAAGCGAAAGGGAAACCAGAGGAGCTCTCTCGACGCAGGACTCG
GCTTGCTGAAGCGCGCACGGCAAGAGGCGAGGGGCGGCGACTGGTGAGTACGCCAAAAATTTTGACTAGC
GGAGGCTAGAAGGAGAGAGATGGGTGCGAGAGCGTCAGTATTAAGCGGGGGAGAATTAGATCGCGATGGG
AAAAAATTCGGTTAAGGCCAGGGGGAAAGAAAAAATATAAATTAAAACATATAGTATGGGCAAGCAGGGA
GCTAGAACGATTCGCAGTTAATCCTGGCCTGTTAGAAACATCAGAAGGCTGTAGACAAATACTGGGACAG
CTACAACCATCCCTTCAGACAGGATCAGAAGAACTTAGATCATTATATAATACAGTAGCAACCCTCTATT
GTGTGCATCAAAGGATAGAGATAAAAGACACCAAGGAAGCTTTAGACAAGATAGAGGAAGAGCAAAACAA
AAGTAAGACCACCGCACAGCAAGCGGCCGGCCGCTGATCTTCAGACCTGGAGGAGGAGATATGAGGGACA
ATTGGAGAAGTGAATTATATAAATATAAAGTAGTAAAAATTGAACCATTAGGAGTAGCACCCACCAAGGC
AAAGAGAAGAGTGGTGCAGAGAGAAAAAAGAGCAGTGGGAATAGGAGCTTTGTTCCTTGGGTTCTTGGGA
GCAGCAGGAAGCACTATGGGCGCAGCGTCAATGACGCTGACGGTACAGGCCAGACAATTATTGTCTGGTA
TAGTGCAGCAGCAGAACAATTTGCTGAGGGCTATTGAGGCGCAACAGCATCTGTTGCAACTCACAGTCTG
GGGCATCAAGCAGCTCCAGGCAAGAATCCTGGCTGTGGAAAGATACCTAAAGGATCAACAGCTCCTGGGG
ATTTGGGGTTGCTCTGGAAAACTCATTTGCACCACTGCTGTGCCTTGGAATGCTAGTTGGAGTAATAAAT
CTCTGGAACAGATTTGGAATCACACGACCTGGATGGAGTGGGACAGAGAAATTAACAATTACACAAGCTT
AATACACTCCTTAATTGAAGAATCGCAAAACCAGCAAGAAAAGAATGAACAAGAATTATTGGAATTAGAT
AAATGGGCAAGTTTGTGGAATTGGTTTAACATAACAAATTGGCTGTGGTATATAAAATTATTCATAATGA
TAGTAGGAGGCTTGGTAGGTTTAAGAATAGTTTTTGCTGTACTTTCTATAGTGAATAGAGTTAGGCAGGG
ATATTCACCATTATCGTTTCAGACCCACCTCCCAACCCCGAGGGGACCCGACAGGCCCGAAGGAATAGAA
GAAGAAGGTGGAGAGAGAGACAGAGACAGATCCATTCGATTAGTGAACGGATCTCGACGGTATCGCCGAA
TTCACAAATGGCAGTATTCATCCACAATTTTAAAAGAAAAGGGGGGATTGGGGGGTACAGTGCAGGGGAA
AGAATAGTAGACATAATAGCAACAGACATACAAACTAAAGAATTACAAAAACAAATTACAAAAATTCAAA
ATTTTCGGGTTTATTACAGGGACAGCAGAGATCCAGTTTGGACTAGTCCACACCCTAACTGACACACTCG
AGTTTACCACTCCCTATCAGTGATAGAGAAAAGTGAAAGTCGAGTTTACCACTCCCTATCAGTGATAGAG
AAAAGTGAAAGTCGAGTTTACCACTCCCTATCAGTGATAGAGAAAAGTGAAAGTCGAGTTTACCACTCCC
TATCAGTGATAGAGAAAAGTGAAAGTCGAGTTTACCACTCCCTATCAGTGATAGAGAAAAGTGAAAGTCG
AGTTTACCACTCCCTATCAGTGATAGAGAAAAGTGAAAGTCGAGTTTACCACTCCCTATCAGTGATAGAG
AAAAGTGAAAGTCGAGCTCGGTACCCGGGTCGAGGTAGGCATGTACGGTGGGAGGCCTATATAAGCAGAG
CTCGTTTAGTGAACCGTCAGATCGCCTGGAGACGCCATCCACGCTGTTTTGACCTCCATAGAAGACACCG
GGACCGATCCAGCCTGCGGCCACCATGCGCGGGCGCGGGCGAGCAGGGTCTCCGGGTGGGCGGCGGCGCC
GGCCAGCCCAAGCAGGCGGGAGAAGGGGTAGCCCCTGTCGAGAAAATTCCAATAGTCCAATGGAAAGTGC
AGATGCCGCCGAAGCCGAACCCAGGCCACCAATGTCATCACATCTCCAATCCCCACCCCATGCTCCATCA
AGTGCAGCAGCCGGTGCCCCAAGGGGCGCTGGGCCTGCTCAACCGCCAGCACCCCCAGCTGCTCCCGAAC
CACTCGGCGGAATTTGTGAACATGAAACCAGCATTGATATATCTGCTGCAATTGATCCAGCAGCGGCAAA
TGATGAAGCCCTCGCAGATCTTGCACAACATAGTAGGCAACAAGAGAAAGCTAAAGCTGCGGTCGGACCT
ACCGGCGGAGGAGGAGGAGGTGATGCGGATGCACCCGGTGCACCTGCAGGGCCTGGTGGGGCAGTTATGC
CAGGCGGGGCCCATGGACCTCCTCCGGGAGCAGGATGTGCTGCGGCTGGGGCACTCGATGGAAGATTGGA
ACCATTGGCAGAACGAGTAGGAGCACCAGCCCTTAGACCTCTTGTAATTAAACAAGAACCTAGGGAAGAA
GACGAGGCGAAACAACTCGCACTTGCTGGTCTGGCCCCCGCCCAACCTCCTCCACCCCCACCACCTAGTC
ATCCTCATCCTCATCCCCCACCAGCTCATCTTGCAGCTCCTCATCTCCAAGCGCAAATAGCTCATTGTGG
ACAAACTACTATGCATCTTCAACCTGGCCATCCGACACCCCCACCAACCCCGGTTCCAAGTCCACATCCT
GCACCTGCTCTGGGAGCAGCTGGACTCCCTGGTCCGGGGTCTGCCTTGAAAGGCCTCGGTGCAGCACATC
CAGATCTGAGAGCTTCAGGCGGGTCCGGGGCAGGAAAAGCAAAGAAAAGTGTCGATAAGAATAGTAATGA
ATATAGAGTTCGCCGTGAAAGGAATAATATAGCCGTCCGGAAATCTAGGGATAAAGCTAAACAACGAAAT
GTCGAAACCCAACAAAAGGTTCTCGAACTCACTAGCGATAACGATAGGCTCAGAAAACGTGTAGAGCAAC
TCTCTCGGGAGTTGGATACCTTGAGAGGCATCTTCCGCCAGCTGCCAGAGAGCTCCTTGGTCAAGGCCAT
GGGCAACTGCGCGGGCTCGAGCGGCGTGAGCAAGGGCGAGGAGCTGTTCACCGGGGTGGTGCCCATCCTG
GTCGAGCTGGACGGCGACGTAAACGGCCACAAGTTCAGCGTGTCCGGCGAGGGCGAGGGCGATGCCACCT
ACGGCAAGCTGACCCTGAAGTTCATCTGCACCACCGGCAAGCTGCCCGTGCCCTGGCCCACCCTCGTGAC
CACCCTGACCTACGGCGTGCAGTGCTTCAGCCGCTACCCCGACCACATGAAGCAGCACGACTTCTTCAAG
TCCGCCATGCCCGAAGGCTACGTCCAGGAGCGCACCATCTTCTTCAAGGACGACGGCAACTACAAGACCC
GCGCCGAGGTGAAGTTCGAGGGCGACACCCTGGTGAACCGCATCGAGCTGAAGGGCATCGACTTCAAGGA
GGACGGCAACATCCTGGGGCACAAGCTGGAGTACAACTACAACAGCCACAACGTCTATATCATGGCCGAC
AAGCAGAAGAACGGCATCAAGGTGAACTTCAAGATCCGCCACAACATCGAGGACGGCAGCGTGCAGCTCG
CCGACCACTACCAGCAGAACACCCCCATCGGCGACGGCCCCGTGCTGCTGCCCGACAACCACTACCTGAG
CACCCAGTCCAAGCTGAGCAAAGACCCCAACGAGAAGCGCGATCACATGGTCCTGCTGGAGTTCGTGACC
GCCGCCGGGATCACTCTCGGCATGGACGAGCTGTACAAGTAAATCGATAGATCCTAATCAACCTCTGGAT
TACAAAATTTGTGAAAGATTGACTGGTATTCTTAACTATGTTGCTCCTTTTACGCTATGTGGATACGCTG
CTTTAATGCCTTTGTATCATGCTATTGCTTCCCGTATGGCTTTCATTTTCTCCTCCTTGTATAAATCCTG
GTTGCTGTCTCTTTATGAGGAGTTGTGGCCCGTTGTCAGGCAACGTGGCGTGGTGTGCACTGTGTTTGCT
GACGCAACCCCCACTGGTTGGGGCATTGCCACCACCTGTCAGCTCCTTTCCGGGACTTTCGCTTTCCCCC
TCCCTATTGCCACGGCGGAACTCATCGCCGCCTGCCTTGCCCGCTGCTGGACAGGGGCTCGGCTGTTGGG
CACTGACAATTCCGTGGTGTTGTCGGGGAAATCATCGTCCTTTCCTTGGCTGCTCGCCTGTGTTGCCACC
TGGATTCTGCGCGGGACGTCCTTCTGCTACGTCCCTTCGGCCCTCAATCCAGCGGACCTTCCTTCCCGCG
GCCTGCTGCCGGCTCTGCGGCCTCTTCCGCGTCTTCGCCTTCGCCCTCAGACGAGTCGGATCTCCCTTTG
GGCCGCCTCCCCGCCTGGTACCTTTAAGACCAATGACTTACAAGGCAGCTGTAGATCTTAGCCACTTTTT
AAAAGAAAAGGGGGGACTGGAAGGGCTAATTCACTCCCAACGAAGACAAGATCACCTGCAGGACAGGCGC
GCCCTGCTTTTTGCTTGTACTGGGTCTCTCTGGTTAGACCAGATCTGAGCCTGGGAGCTCTCTGGCTAAC
TAGGGAACCCACTGCTTAAGCCTCAATAAAGCTTGCCTTGAGTGCTTCAAGTAGTGTGTGCCCGTCTGTT
GTGTGACTCTGGTAACTAGAGATCCCTCAGACCCTTTTAGTCAGTGTGGAAAATCTCTAGCACCCGGGCG
ATTAAGGAAAGGGCTAGATCATTCTTGAAGACGAAAGGGCCTCGTGATACGCCTATTTTTATAGGTTAAT
GTCATGATAATAATGGTTTCTTAGACGTCAGGTGGCACTTTTCGGGGAAATGTGCGCGGAACCCCTATTT
GTTTATTTTTCTAAATACATTCAAATATGTATCCGCTCATGAGACAATAACCCTGATAAATGCTTCAATA
ATATTGAAAAAGGAAGAGTATGAGTATTCAACATTTCCGTGTCGCCCTTATTCCCTTTTTTGCGGCATTT
TGCCTTCCTGTTTTTGCTCACCCAGAAACGCTGGTGAAAGTAAAAGATGCTGAAGATCAGTTGGGTGCAC
GAGTGGGTTACATCGAACTGGATCTCAACAGCGGTAAGATCCTTGAGAGTTTTCGCCCCGAAGAACGTTT
TCCAATGATGAGCACTTTTAAAGTTCTGCTATGTGGCGCGGTATTATCCCGTGTTGACGCCGGGCAAGAG
CAACTCGGTCGCCGCATACACTATTCTCAGAATGACTTGGTTGAGTACTCACCAGTCACAGAAAAGCATC
TTACGGATGGCATGACAGTAAGAGAATTATGCAGTGCTGCCATAACCATGAGTGATAACACTGCGGCCAA
CTTACTTCTGACAACGATCGGAGGACCGAAGGAGCTAACCGCTTTTTTGCACAACATGGGGGATCATGTA
ACTCGCCTTGATCGTTGGGAACCGGAGCTGAATGAAGCCATACCAAACGACGAGCGTGACACCACGATGC
CTGTAGCAATGGCAACAACGTTGCGCAAACTATTAACTGGCGAACTACTTACTCTAGCTTCCCGGCAACA
ATTAATAGACTGGATGGAGGCGGATAAAGTTGCAGGACCACTTCTGCGCTCGGCCCTTCCGGCTGGCTGG
TTTATTGCTGATAAATCTGGAGCCGGTGAGCGTGGGTCTCGCGGTATCATTGCAGCACTGGGGCCAGATG
GTAAGCCCTCCCGTATCGTAGTTATCTACACGACGGGGAGTCAGGCAACTATGGATGAACGAAATAGACA
GATCGCTGAGATAGGTGCCTCACTGATTAAGCATTGGTAACTGTCAGACCAAGTTTACTCATATATACTT
TAGATTGATTTAAAACTTCATTTTTAATTTAAAAGGATCTAGGTGAAGATCCTTTTTGATAATCTCATGA
CCAAAATCCCTTAACGTGAGTTTTCGTTCCACTGAGCGTCAGACCCCGTAGAAAAGATCAAAGGATCTTC
TTGAGATCCTTTTTTTCTGCGCGTAATCTGCTGCTTGCAAACAAAAAAACCACCGCTACCAGCGGTGGTT
TGTTTGCCGGATCAAGAGCTACCAACTCTTTTTCCGAAGGTAACTGGCTTCAGCAGAGCGCAGATACCAA
ATACTGTTCTTCTAGTGTAGCCGTAGTTAGGCCACCACTTCAAGAACTCTGTAGCACCGCCTACATACCT
CGCTCTGCTAATCCTGTTACCAGTGGCTGCTGCCAGTGGCGATAAGTCGTGTCTTACCGGGTTGGACTCA
AGACGATAGTTACCGGATAAGGCGCAGCGGTCGGGCTGAACGGGGGGTTCGTGCACACAGCCCAGCTTGG
AGCGAACGACCTACACCGAACTGAGATACCTACAGCGTGAGCTATGAGAAAGCGCCACGCTTCCCGAAGG
GAGAAAGGCGGACAGGTATCCGGTAAGCGGCAGGGTCGGAACAGGAGAGCGCACGAGGGAGCTTCCAGGG
GGAAACGCCTGGTATCTTTATAGTCCTGTCGGGTTTCGCCACCTCTGACTTGAGCGTCGATTTTTGTGAT
GCTCGTCAGGGGGGCGGAGCCTATGGAAAAACGCCAGCAACGCGGCCTTTTTACGGTTCCTGGCCTTTTG
CTGGCCTTTTGCTCACATGTTCTTTCCTGCGTTATCCCCTGATTCTGTGGATAACCGTATTACCGCCTTT
GAGTGAGCTGATACCGCTCGCCGCAGCCGAACGACCGAGCGCAGCGAGTCAGTGAGCGAGGAAGCGGAAG
AGCGCCCAATACGCAAACCGCCTCTCCCCGCGCGTTGGCCGATTCATTAATGCAGCAAGCTCATGGCTGA
CTAATTTTTTTTATTTATGCAGAGGCCGAGGCCGCCTCGGCCTCTGAGCTATTCCAGAAGTAGTGAGGAG
GCTTTTTTGGAGGCCTAGGCTTTTGCAAAAAGCTCCCCGTGGCACGACAGGTTTCCCGACTGGAAAGCGG
GCAGTGAGCGCAACGCAATTAATGTGAGTTAGCTCACTCATTAGGCACCCCAGGCTTTACACTTTATGCT
TCCGGCTCGTATGTTGTGTGGAATTGTGAGCGGATAACAATTTCACACAGGAAACAGCTATGACATGATT
ACGAATTTCACAAATAAAGCATTTTTTTCACTGCATTCTAGTTGTGGTTTGTCCAAACTCATCAATGTAT
CTTATCATGTCTGGATCAACTGGATAACTCAAGCTAACCAAAATCATCCCAAACTTCCCACCCCATACCC
TATTACCACTGCCAATTACCTGTGGTTTCATTTACTCTAAACCTGTGATTCCTCTGAATTATTTTCATTT
TAAAGAAATTGTATTTGTTAAATATGTACTACAAACTTAGTAGT
Features (pLannotate 1.2.2; 26 found; start..end, strand, type, name):
    377..634     +  LTR            5' LTR (truncated): truncated 5' long terminal repeat (LTR) from HIV-1
    681..806     +  misc_feature   HIV-1 Ψ: packaging signal of human immunodeficiency virus type 1
    790..1128    +  CDS            HIV-1 gag (fragment): gag protein from human immunodeficiency virus 1; gag
   1303..1536    +  misc_feature   RRE: The Rev response element (RRE) of HIV-1 allows for Rev-dependent mRNA export from the nucleus to the cytoplasm.
   1913..2013    +  CDS            Rev (fragment): human immunodeficiency virus 1 (HIV-1) Rev protein; rev; enhances nuclear export of unspliced and incompletely spliced viral mRNAs
   2058..2175    +  misc_feature   cPPT/CTS: central polypurine tract and central termination sequence of HIV-1
   2217..2237    -  promoter       SV40 promoter (fragment): SV40 enhancer and early promoter
   2251..2521    +  protein_bind   tetracycline response element: contains seven copies of the tetracycline operator tetO tetracycline repressor TetR
   2532..2549    +  misc_feature   MCS (fragment): pUC18/19 multiple cloning site
   2549..2616    +  promoter       tight TRE promoter (fragment): Tet-responsive promoter PTight, consisting of seven tet operator sequences followed by the minimal CMV promoter
   2790..3863    +  CDS            CEBPA: CEBPA_HUMAN - Also known as CEBP From Homo sapiens (Human).
   3876..4592    +  CDS            mEGFP: enhanced GFP with monomerizing A206K mutation (Zacharias et al., 2002) mammalian codon-optimized
   4606..5194    +  misc_feature   WPRE: woodchuck hepatitis virus posttranscriptional regulatory element
   5189..5299    +  CDS            nef (fragment): NEF_SIVS4 - Experimental evidence at protein level: Swiss-Prot protein existence level 1. Interferes with TCR signaling from the cell membrane. Interacts with CD247/TCRZ (TCR zeta chain) and exert potent down- regulation of cell surface TCR/CD3 complexes. From Simian immunodeficiency virus (isolate F236/smH4) (SIV-sm) (Simian immunodeficiency virus sooty mangabey monkey).
   5342..5522    +  LTR            5' LTR (truncated): truncated 5' long terminal repeat (LTR) from HIV-1
   5655..5759    +  promoter       AmpR promoter: bla
   5760..6620    +  CDS            AmpR: β-lactamase; bla; confers resistance to ampicillin, carbenicillin, and related antibiotics
   6791..7379    +  rep_origin     ori: high-copy-number ColE1/pMB1/pBR322/pUC origin of replication
   7562..7616    +  CDS            lacI (fragment): lac repressor; lacI; The lac repressor binds to the lac operator to inhibit transcription in E. coli. This inhibition can be relieved by adding lactose or isopropyl-β-D-thiogalactopyranoside (IPTG).
   7622..7715    +  rep_origin     SV40 ori (fragment): SV40 origin of replication
   7740..7777    +  CDS            lacI (fragment): lac repressor; lacI; The lac repressor binds to the lac operator to inhibit transcription in E. coli. This inhibition can be relieved by adding lactose or isopropyl-β-D-thiogalactopyranoside (IPTG).
   7790..7811    +  protein_bind   CAP binding site: CAP binding activates transcription in the presence of cAMP. E. coli catabolite activator protein
   7826..7856    +  promoter       lac promoter: promoter for the E. coli lac operon
   7864..7880    +  protein_bind   lac operator: The lac repressor binds to the lac operator to inhibit transcription in E. coli. This inhibition can be relieved by adding lactose or isopropyl-β-D-thiogalactopyranoside (IPTG). lac repressor encoded by lacI
   7914..7997    +  polyA_signal   SV40 poly(A) signal (fragment): SV40 polyadenylation signal
   8164..329     +  CDS            nef (fragment) (across the origin): NEF_HV1BR - Experimental evidence at protein level: Swiss-Prot protein existence level 1. Extracellular Nef protein targets CD4(+) T-lymphocytes for apoptosis by interacting with CXCR4 surface receptors (PubMed:14990729). From Human immunodeficiency virus type 1 group M subtype B (isolate BRU/LAI) (HIV-1).
