[The description below was written by a language model from this plasmid's Addgene catalogue record and pLannotate feature annotations shown in this document.]
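Description:
pHAGE-mEGFP-hCEBPa_AroLITE is an HIV-1-derived lentiviral transfer plasmid on the pHAGE backbone, built to integrate a fluorescently tagged variant of the human transcription factor CEBPA into mammalian cells. It is maintained in E. coli through a high-copy ColE1/pUC-type origin and selected with ampicillin via the β-lactamase gene. Its propagation in a recombination-reduced strain is consistent with the repeated LTR sequences it carries. The viral portion contains the usual elements for packaging and transduction. These are flanking truncated LTRs, the Ψ packaging signal with a short gag fragment, the Rev response element for Rev-dependent nuclear export of the genomic RNA, and the cPPT/CTS, which aids nuclear import of the reverse-transcribed genome. Packaging functions are not encoded and must be supplied in trans.

The expression cassette is driven by a tetracycline-responsive promoter, consisting of seven tetO repeats followed by a minimal CMV promoter fragment. Expression should therefore depend on a Tet transactivator provided separately, since none is annotated on this plasmid. Downstream lie the CEBPA coding sequence and monomeric EGFP (A206K), followed by a WPRE to enhance transcript stability and expression. The catalogue lists mEGFP as an N-terminal tag, whereas the feature table places the mEGFP coding sequence directly after CEBPA, which suggests a C-terminal fusion in the sequenced plasmid. "AroLITE" names the CEBPA variant, but the record does not define the sequence changes involved. No mammalian selection marker is annotated, so transduced cells would presumably be identified by GFP fluorescence after induction. The stated purpose is stable integration of the CEBPA AroLITE–mEGFP fusion, which allows inducible expression and imaging of this variant.
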