Addgene plasmid #215614: pHAGE-mEGFP-hCEBPa_AroLITE
Purpose: For integration of CEBPa AroLITE mEGFP
Depositing lab: Denes Hnisz. Depositing organization: Max Planck Institute for Molecular Genetics. Publication: An activity-specificity trade-off encoded in human transcription factors. Naderi J, Magalhaes AP, Kibar G, Stik G, Zhang Y, Mackowiak SD, Wieler HM, Rossi F, Buschow R, Christou-Kent M, Alcoverro-Bertran M, Graf T, Vingron M, Hnisz D. Nat Cell Biol. 2024 Aug;26(8):1309-1321. doi: 10.1038/s41556-024-01411-0. Epub 2024 Jul 5. PubMed 38969762.
Backbone
  Vector backbone: pHAGE
  Vector type: Lentiviral
Growth in bacteria
  Bacterial resistance: Ampicillin, 100 μg/mL
  Growth temperature: 37°C
  Growth strain: NEB Stable
  Copy number: High Copy
Gene/Insert
  Gene/Insert name: CEBPa AroLITE
  Species: H. sapiens (human)
  Entrez Gene: CEBPA (a.k.a. C/EBP-alpha, CEBP)
  Tag / fusion protein: mEGFP (N terminal on insert)
  Cloning method: Gibson Cloning
Terms and licenses: Academic/Nonprofit Terms; Industry Terms: Not Available to Industry
How to cite: pHAGE-mEGFP-hCEBPa_AroLITE was a gift from Denes Hnisz (Addgene plasmid # 215614 ; http://n2t.net/addgene:215614 ; RRID:Addgene_215614)
